>Addgene plasmid #189572 | pNS3_Ptrc::luxR _Plux::mNG | addgene full sequence | sequence record 463646 | Addgene NGS Result
GCCGTGGCTCCCAGCGATCGAGCGCTTCAGCTGTGGCCGCCACCAGGTCAACGATGAGGGACTGGTTGAT
CGGCTAGTCATCAAATAAAACGAAAGGCTCAGTCGGAAGACTGGGCCTTTCGTTTTATCTGTTGTTTGTC
GGTGAACGCTCTCCTGAGTAGGACAAATCCGCCGGGAGCGGATTTGAACGTTGCGAAGCAACGGCCCGGA
GGGTGGCGGGCAGGACGCCCGCCATAAACTGCCAGGCATCAAATTAAGCAGAAGGCCATCCTGACGGATG
GCCTTTTTGCGTTTCTACTCTAGTTTCGAAACCCCAGGCTTGACACTTTATGCTTCCGGCTCGTATAATG
TGTGGAATTGTGAGCGGATAACAATTTCACACAAGGAGGAAAAACATATGTCTAGAATGAAGAATATTAA
CGCAGACGACACATATCGAATCATTAACAAGATTAAGGCGTGTCGCAGTAACAATGACATCAATCAGTGC
TTGAGTGATATGACGAAAATGGTTCATTGTGAGTATTACTTACTAGCCATTATTTATCCGCACTCCATGG
TCAAGAGCGACATTAGCATTCTGGACAATTACCCAAAGAAATGGCGGCAATACTACGACGACGCAAACCT
CATTAAGTATGACCCAATCGTAGATTACAGTAATTCCAACCACAGTCCGATTAACTGGAATATCTTCGAA
AATAATGCCGTGAACAAAAAATCCCCGAACGTAATCAAGGAAGCTAAGACAAGTGGTCTCATTACGGGAT
TTAGTTTCCCAATCCACACAGCAAACAATGGGTTTGGAATGCTGTCTTTTGCTCATAGTGAGAAAGATAA
CTATATCGACTCCCTGTTTTTGCATGCTTGTATGAACATTCCACTCATTGTGCCATCTTTAGTAGATAAC
TATCGCAAGATTAATATCGCCAATAATAAAAGCAATAATGATCTCACTAAACGGGAAAAGGAGTGTCTAG
CTTGGGCGTGTGAAGGAAAATCTTCTTGGGACATTTCTAAGATTCTCGGTTGTTCTGAACGCACGGTTAC
GTTTCATTTAACGAATGCGCAGATGAAACTGAATACTACAAACCGTTGTCAGAGTATCTCCAAAGCGATC
CTGACCGGGGCCATTGACTGTCCTTACTTTAAGAATTGATAACTCGGTACCAAATTCCAGAAAAGAGACG
CTGAAAAGCGTCTTTTTTCGTTTTGGTCCACTATTGTATCGCTGGGAATACAATTACTTAACATAAGCAC
CTGTAGGATCGTACAGGTTTACGCAAGAAAATGGTTTGTTATAGTCGAATATAAAGAGGAGAAAGGTACC
ATGGTCAGCAAAGGTGAAGAAGACAATATGGCGAGCCTGCCGGCGACGCATGAACTGCACATTTTCGGTA
GCATCAACGGTGTGGACTTCGATATGGTTGGCCAGGGTACCGGCAACCCGAATGACGGTTATGAAGAACT
GAATCTGAAAAGTACGAAGGGCGATCTGCAATTTTCCCCGTGGATTCTGGTCCCGCATATCGGTTACGGC
TTCCACCAGTACCTGCCGTATCCGGATGGTATGAGCCCGTTTCAAGCGGCCATGGTGGACGGTTCTGGCT
ATCAGGTTCATCGTACCATGCAATTCGAAGATGGCGCGAGTCTGACCGTGAACTATCGCTACACGTATGA
AGGTTCACACATTAAAGGCGAAGCGCAGGTCAAAGGTACCGGTTTTCCGGCGGATGGTCCGGTGATGACC
AACTCACTGACGGCAGCTGATTGGTGCCGTTCGAAAAAGACCTATCCGAATGACAAAACCATTATCAGCA
CGTTTAAGTGGTCTTACACCACGGGTAACGGCAAACGTTATCGCAGCACCGCACGTACCACGTACACGTT
CGCTAAACCGATGGCGGCCAACTACCTGAAAAATCAGCCGATGTATGTTTTTCGCAAAACCGAACTGAAA
CATTCCAAGACGGAACTGAACTTCAAGGAATGGCAAAAGGCGTTTACGGATGTGATGGGTATGGACGAAC
TGTACAAGTAAAAGCTTGCGGCCGCGTAGGATCCGATCGGCACGTAAGAGGTTCCAACTTTCACCATAAT
GAAATAAGATCACTACCGGGCGTATTTTTTGAGTTATCGAGATTTTCAGGAGCTAAGGAAGCTAAAATGG
AGAAAAAAATCACTGGATATACCACCGTTGATATATCCCAATGGCATCGTAAAGAACATTTTGAGGCATT
TCAGTCAGTTGCTCAATGTACCTATAACCAGACCGTTCAGCTGGATATTACGGCCTTTTTAAAGACCGTA
AAGAAAAATAAGCACAAGTTTTATCCGGCCTTTATTCACATTCTTGCCCGCCTGATGAATGCTCATCCGG
AGTTCCGTATGGCAATGAAAGACGGTGAGCTGGTGATATGGGATAGTGTTCACCCTTGTTACACCGTTTT
CCATGAGCAAACTGAAACGTTTTCATCGCTCTGGAGTGAATACCACGACGATTTCCGGCAGTTTCTACAC
ATATATTCGCAAGATGTGGCGTGTTACGGTGAAAACCTGGCCTATTTCCCTAAAGGGTTTATTGAGAATA
TGTTTTTCGTCTCAGCCAATCCCTGGGTGAGTTTCACCAGTTTTGATTTAAACGTGGCCAATATGGACAA
CTTCTTCGCCCCCGTTTTCACTATGGGCAAATATTATACGCAAGGCGACAAGGTGCTGATGCCGCTGGCG
ATTCAGGTTCATCATGCCGTTTGTGATGGCTTCCATGTCGGCAGAATGCTTAATGAATTACAACAGTACT
GCGATGAGTGGCAGGGCGGGGCGTAATTTTTTTAAGGCAGTTATTGGTGCCCTTGAATTCCTACTAGTCG
AAGCGGCATGCATTTACGTTGACACCATCGAATGGTGCAAAACCTTTCGCGGTATGGCATGATAGCGCCC
GGAAGAGAGTCAATTCAGGGTGGTGAATGTGAAACCAGTAACGTTATACGATGTCGCAGAGTATGCCGGT
GTCTCTTATCAGACCGTTTCCCGCGTGGTGAACCAGGCCAGCCACGTTTCTGCGAAAACGCGGGAAAAAG
TGGAAGCGGCGATGGCGGAGCTGAATTACATTCCCAACCGCGTGGCACAACAACTGGCGGGCAAACAGTC
GTTGCTGATTGGCGTTGCCACCTCCAGTCTGGCCCTGCACGCGCCGTCGCAAATTGTCGCGGCGATTAAA
TCTCGCGCCGATCAACTGGGTGCCAGCGTGGTGGTGTCGATGGTAGAACGAAGCGGCGTCGAAGCCTGTA
AAGCGGCGGTGCACAATCTTCTCGCGCAACGCGTCAGTGGGCTGATCATTAACTATCCGCTGGATGACCA
GGATGCCATTGCTGTGGAAGCTGCCTGCACTAATGTTCCGGCGTTATTTCTTGATGTCTCTGACCAGACA
CCCATCAACAGTATTATTTTCTCCCATGAAGACGGTACGCGACTGGGCGTGGAGCATCTGGTCGCATTGG
GTCACCAGCAAATCGCGCTGTTAGCGGGCCCATTAAGTTCTGTCTCGGCGCGTCTGCGTCTGGCTGGCTG
GCATAAATATCTCACTCGCAATCAAATTCAGCCGATAGCGGAACGGGAAGGCGACTGGAGTGCCATGTCC
GGTTTTCAACAAACCATGCAAATGCTGAATGAGGGCATCGTTCCCACTGCGATGCTGGTTGCCAACGATC
AGATGGCGCTGGGCGCAATGCGCGCCATTACCGAGTCCGGGCTGCGCGTTGGTGCGGATATCTCGGTAGT
GGGATACGACGATACCGAAGACAGCTCATGTTATATCCCGCCGTTAACCACCATCAAACAGGATTTTCGC
CTGCTGGGGCAAACCAGCGTGGACCGCTTGCTGCAACTCTCTCAGGGCCAGGCGGTGAAGGGCAATCAGC
TGTTGCCCGTCTCACTGGTGAAAAGAAAAACCACCCTGGCGCCCAATACGCAAACCGCCTCTCCCCGCGC
GTTGGCCGATTCATTAATGCAGCTGGCACGACAGGTTTCCCGACTGGAAAGCGGGCAGTGATCCCACAGC
CGCCAGTTCCGCTGGCGGCATTTTAACTTTCTTTAATAATCTAGTGACAAGCCGGGGCAGACGTGAGCCG
TAGTCCCGTCGCCAGACGCGGGTGCCCACGGGCGTCGTCAGGATGTCCGTAATTGACTGCCGGAGGTGGT
CAATGCCCTTCAGCTCCTTGCCACTGTCACGGCTCATGCCTCGGGTCATTAGTCGCCCGCTCCGGTATCT
TCACTGGCTTCGATGATTGCCGCCCCGCAGCTGCAGAGGTCACCGATCCGAGCAGTCGGCCTCTGGTTGG
TAAAGACCGTGCGACTGCCGGTGATGATCGTGTTCAAGCCATGCAGGGGGCAGGCGTGAAGGTCATCCTT
TCGGGCCACGGGGCGGCTGTTGACGAAGGTGTCGTCGCTCCCGGTGATGATGATCCCGCCGTGATCGGTC
ACGTCGTTTAGTCGAGCGATGCCTGGCGTCGTAGTCACGGGTTTAGGTCAATACGACTTGCGGTCACTGT
AACGTTGCCCTCGGCGGTCACGTTAACGTCGCCTTGGGCTTCGACTTGCGCCTCCTGCACAAGGATCACA
ATCCGTCCTTGGGCTGCGGTGAGGTCGATCTTGTACTCATGCGCTTCGCGGTCGTACTGGATGATTGAGT
CATCCTCGAACTGCGTCTTTTGGATCGTTTCTTTGTCCTCGATCTGGGGGTAGTCAGTCGAGAACGCGCC
GGGCATCGCGAAGCCCTGACTGATCTCGCCGGAGGGGGCCATCACGACGACGGCCTCACCGACCTCGGGC
GCCCACCAGAACCGATCCTTGCCCGCTCGCTGCGTGAGCCACGGAATCCAGTCAGTGAGGAGCAGCGCCT
CGCCGCTCTCCTCGTCTTCCTCGATCGCGACACGGATCAGCCCCTTGGGATAGTCAGCCTCGGCTACCCT
GCCTACGCGGAGCAAGTTGCCGTGACGCCGACTGTCTCGAGTCTAGTCGCGTTGCTGGCGTTTTTCCATA
GGCTCCGCCCCCCTGACGAGCATCACAAAAATCGACGCTCAAGTCAGAGGTGGCGAAACCCGACAGGACT
ATAAAGATACCAGGCGTTTCCCCCTGGAAGCTCCCTCGTGCGCTCTCCTGTTCCGACCCTGCCGCTTACC
GGATACCTGTCCGCCTTTCTCCCTTCGGGAAGCGTGGCGCTTTCTCATAGCTCACGCTGTAGGTATCTCA
GTTCGGTGTAGGTCGTTCGCTCCAAGCTGGGCTGTGTGCACGAACCCCCCGTTCAGCCCGACCGCTGCGC
CTTATCCGGTAACTATCGTCTTGAGTCCAACCCGGTAAGACACGACTTATCGCCACTGGCAGCAGCCACT
GGTAACAGGATTAGCAGAGCGAGGTATGTAGGCGGTGCTACAGAGTTCTTGAAGTGGTGGCCTAACTACG
GCTACACTAGAAGAACAGTATTTGGTATCTGCGCTCTGCTGAAGCCAGTTACCTTCGGAAAAAGAGTTGG
TAGCTCTTGATCCGGCAAACAAACCACCGCTGGTAGCGGTGGTTTTTTTGTTTGCAAGCAGCAGATTACG
CGCAGAAAAAAAGGATCTCAAGAAGATCCTTTGATCTTTTCTACGGGGTCTGACGCTCAGTCTAGTTCAG
CCAGCTCGTCGTGATGTCGAAACCCAAGCCACCCTCAGAGGTGAAGGCCGCTTCGAGCACATCGGGAAGC
GTGTCGACGACGGTGCTCGGTGCCTCGGGTAAGAGCCAGATAGATGCGGTGACGTTCACCGTCGCGATCG
TGGCGGGAACCACGGTCACTGCGTCCGTTACAACTCGCACGTCGTCGGCCAGCACGACTGACTCGACGGC
TTCGATTAGCCCGGGAGAGGCAAGGCCATCAGGCTCGGTAGACAGAATGCTGATTAACACCTCGCCGGGA
GCAGGGCTGCTCACAGCCGCGTCCTTCACCCGTGGGTCAGCCGTCAGCGCTTGATAGCGGTACCAGGCCG
CACCGCCTGCGGTCGAGCTGCCCTTGATCCGCTCGATGGTGCGATCGCGAAGCTCGCCATCCGGCTCATT
CGGCTGCCGCACCACGCCGTAGAACGCGGCAAGGTTGTCGAGGTCGGGGCCGTTTGAGTAGCGAAGCAGT
GTCGCAAGAAGTGCGTCGTTGATCCGCTGACGCAGGATCAGCTCGCGGGCTGCGCAGACCTCCAGCAGCT
TGATGACCGGGTCGGATTCGAGGATGGCGGTGTAGCTGGCGTCACGCGATCGCAGGTCGTCGATCAAGTC
CTGCAGGATCAGTTCAAAGTCCAGCGCTTCGATGATGGTGGGCGCGGGAATCGTAGCAAAGTCAAGAACG
GTCATGAGACGACTAAGCCCTCCAGCGTGATACGCCTGCCCTCGGGGATGTAGTAGCCGATCAGGTTCAG
CTCGACTTGACCAGCTGCGCTGGCTGAGACGATGCGAACCTTCTCCAGCTTCA
Features (pLannotate 1.2.2; 11 found; start..end, strand, type, name):
     85..128     -  terminator     rrnB T1 terminator: Escherichia coli rrnB; transcription terminator T1 from the E. coli rrnB gene
    260..287     +  terminator     rrnB T2 terminator: transcription terminator T2 from the E. coli rrnB gene
    323..350     +  promoter       lac UV5 promoter (fragment): E. coli lac promoter with an "up" mutation
    358..374     +  protein_bind   lac operator: The lac repressor binds to the lac operator to inhibit transcription in E. coli. This inhibition can be relieved by adding lactose or isopropyl-β-D-thiogalactopyranoside (IPTG). lac repressor encoded by lacI
    407..1156    +  CDS            luxR: LUXR_ALIFS - Experimental evidence at protein level: Swiss-Prot protein existence level 1. Transcriptional activator of the bioluminescence operon. Binds to the OHHL autoinducer. From Aliivibrio fischeri (Vibrio fischeri).
   1331..2038    +  CDS            mNeonGreen: mNeonGreen is a basic (constitutively fluorescent) green/yellow fluorescent protein published in 2013, derived from Branchiostoma lanceolatum. It is reported to be a very rapidly-maturing monomer with moderate acid sensitivity.
   2065..2166    +  promoter       cat promoter: promoter of the E. coli cat gene encoding chloramphenicol acetyltransferase
   2167..2823    +  CDS            cat: CAT_ECOLX - Experimental evidence at protein level: Swiss-Prot protein existence level 1. This enzyme is an effector of chloramphenicol resistance in bacteria. From Escherichia coli. This protein is used as a marker in many commonly used cloning vectors, such as pACYC184.
   2891..2968    +  promoter       lacIq promoter: lacI (mutant); In the lacIq allele, a single base change in the promoter boosts expression of the lacI gene about 10-fold.
   2969..4051    +  CDS            lacI: lac repressor; lacI; The lac repressor binds to the lac operator to inhibit transcription in E. coli. This inhibition can be relieved by adding lactose or isopropyl-β-D-thiogalactopyranoside (IPTG).
   5033..5621    -  rep_origin     ori: high-copy-number ColE1/pMB1/pBR322/pUC origin of replication
