[The description below was written by a language model from this plasmid's Addgene catalogue record and pLannotate feature annotations shown in this document.]
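Description:
pNS3_Ptrc::luxR _Plux::mNG is a bacterial expression and synthetic-biology plasmid of about 6.5 kb, built on the pHN1_lacUV5 backbone, that works as a fluorescent reporter for activation of the Lux quorum-sensing system by the acyl-homoserine lactone 3OC6-HSL. It is maintained in E. coli at high copy from a ColE1/pUC-type origin and selected with chloramphenicol through a cat gene driven by its own promoter. The "NS3" in the name, together with the cyanobacterial quorum-sensing work it was deposited with, suggests a design for integration at a cyanobacterial neutral site. However, no homology arms are annotated in the feature table, and the roughly 1 kb stretches flanking the origin carry no annotation, so the record does not confirm this.

The payload has two parts. The first is the Vibrio (Aliivibrio) fischeri luxR gene, encoding the autoinducer-binding transcriptional activator. The catalogue lists its promoter as trc, while the automated annotation finds a lacUV5 promoter fragment followed by a lac operator at that position, which fits a lac-family hybrid promoter. A plasmid-borne lacI under the lacIq promoter supplies repressor, so LuxR production should be IPTG-inducible. rrnB T1 and T2 terminators lie upstream of this unit and insulate it from read-through. Downstream of luxR is the mNeonGreen coding sequence, which the record places under the lux promoter. That promoter is not itself annotated, but it presumably sits in the short gap between the two coding sequences. When 3OC6-HSL is present, LuxR binds it and activates Plux, so green fluorescence reports signal concentration. The construct is suited to characterising Lux receiver sensitivity and dose response when engineering cell-to-cell communication circuits.
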