Addgene plasmid #189572: pNS3_Ptrc::luxR _Plux::mNG
Purpose: Fluorescent reporter for Lux activation by 3OC6-HSL
Depositing lab: Daniel Ducat. Depositing organization: Michigan State University. Publication: Developing Cyanobacterial Quorum Sensing Toolkits: Toward Interspecies Coordination in Mixed Autotroph/Heterotroph Communities. Kokarakis EJ, Rillema R, Ducat DC, Sakkos JK. ACS Synth Biol. 2023 Jan 20;12(1):265-276. doi: 10.1021/acssynbio.2c00527. Epub 2022 Dec 27. PubMed 36573789.
Backbone
  Vector backbone: pHN1_lacUV5
  Backbone size w/o insert (bp): 4861
  Total vector size (bp): 6496
  Vector type: Bacterial Expression, Synthetic Biology
Growth in bacteria
  Bacterial resistance: Chloramphenicol, 25 μg/mL
  Growth temperature: 37°C
  Growth strain: DH5alpha
  Copy number: High Copy
Gene/Insert 1
  Gene/Insert name: Transcriptional activator luxR (alt name: luxR)
  Species: Vibrio fischeri
  Insert size (bp): 756
  Promoter: trc
  Cloning method: Gibson Cloning
  Sequencing primers: 5′ cgcgggaatcgtagcaaagtc
Gene/Insert 2
  Gene/Insert name: Monomeric Neon Green (alt name: mNG)
  Insert size (bp): 711
  Promoter: lux
  Cloning method: Gibson Cloning
  Sequencing primers: 5′ na; 3′ cggtgagctggtgatatgggat
Terms and licenses: Academic/Nonprofit Terms; Industry Terms: Not Available to Industry
How to cite: pNS3_Ptrc::luxR _Plux::mNG was a gift from Daniel Ducat (Addgene plasmid # 189572 ; http://n2t.net/addgene:189572 ; RRID:Addgene_189572)
